>Addgene plasmid #54577 | dClover2-C1 | depositor partial sequence | sequence record 84974 | insert sequence
CCAAAATGTCGTAACAACTCCGCCCCATTGACGCAAATGGGCGGTAGGCGTGTACGGTGGGAGGTCTATA
TAAGCAGAGCTGGTTTAGTGAACCGTCAGATCCGCTAGCGCTACCGGTCGCCACCATGGTGAGCAAGGGC
GAGGAGCTGTTCACCGGGGTGGTGCCCATCCTGGTCGAGCTGGACGGCGACGTAAACGGCCACAAGTTCA
GCGTCCGCGGCGAGGGCGAGGGCGATGCCACCAACGGCAAGCTGACCCTGAAGTTCATCTGCACCACCGG
CAAGCTGCCCGTGCCCTGGCCCACCCTCGTGACCACCTTCGGCTACGGCGTGGCCTGCTTCAGCCGCTAC
CCCGACCACATGAAGCAGCACGACTTCTTCAAGTCCGCCATGCCCGAAGGCTACGTCCAGGAGCGCACCA
TCTCTTTCAAGGACGACGGTACCTACAAGACCCGCGCCGAGGTGAAGTTCGAGGGCGACACCCTGGTGAA
CCGCATCGAGCTGAAGGGCATCGACTTCAAGGAGGACGGCAACATCCTGGGGCACAAGCTGGAGTACAAC
TTCAACAGCCACTACGTCTATATCACGGCCGACAAGCAGAAGAACAGCATCAAGGCTAACTTCAAGATCC
GCCACAACGTTGAGGACGGCAGCGTGCAGCTCGCCGACCACTACCAGCAGAACACCCCCATCGGCGACGG
CCCCGTGCTGCTGCCCGACAACCACTACCTGAGCCATCAGTCCAAGCTGAGCAAAGACCCCAACGAGAAG
CGCGATCACATGGTCCTGCTGGAGTTCGTGACCGCCGCCGGGATCACTCTCGGCATGGACGAGCTGTACA
AGTCCGGACTCAGATCTCGAGCTCAAGCTTCGAATTCTGCAGTCGACGGTACCGCGGGCCCGGGATCCAC
CGGATCTAGATAACTGATCATAATCAGCCATACCACATT
