>Addgene plasmid #54577 | dClover2-C1 | addgene partial sequence | sequence record 91054 | CMV-F 5'-CGCAAATGGGCGGTAGGCGTG-3'
GTGAACCGTCAGATCCGCTAGCGCTACCGGTCGCCACCATGGTGAGCAAGGGCGAGGAGCTGTTCACCGG
GGTGGTGCCCATCCTGGTCGAGCTGGACGGCGACGTAAACGGCCACAAGTTCAGCGTCCGCGGCGAGGGC
GAGGGCGATGCCACCAACGGCAAGCTGACCCTGAAGTTCATCTGCACCACCGGCAAGCTGCCCGTGCCCT
GGCCCACCCTCGTGACCACCTTCGGCTACGGCGTGGCCTGCTTCAGCCGCTACCCCGACCACATGAAGCA
GCACGACTTCTTCAAGTCCGCCATGCCCGAAGGCTACGTCCAGGAGCGCACCATCTCTTTCAAGGACGAC
GGTACCTACAAGACCCGCGCCGAGGTGAAGTTCGAGGGCGACACCCTGGTGAACCGCATCGAGCTGAAGG
GCATCGACTTCAAGGAGGACGGCAACATCCTGGGGCACAAGCTGGAGTACAACTTCAACAGCCACTACGT
CTATATCACGGCCGACAAGCAGAAGAACAGCATCAAGGCTAACTTCAAGATCCGCCACAACGTTGAGGAC
GGCAGCGTGCAGCTCGCCGACCACTACCAGCAGAACACCCCCATCGGCGACGGCCCCGTGCTGCTGCCCG
ACAACCACTACCTGAGCCATCAGTCCAAGCTGAGCAAAGACCCCAACGAGAAGCGCGATCACATGGTCCT
GCTGGAGTTCGTGACCGCCGCCGGGATCACTCTCGGCATGGACGAGCTGTACAAGTCCGGACTCAGATCT
CGAGCTCAAGCTTCGAATTCTGCAGTC
