[The description below was written by a language model from this plasmid's Addgene catalogue record.]
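Description:
dClover2-C1 is an empty mammalian expression backbone of about 4.75 kb, designed for building fusions to the green fluorescent protein dClover2. It follows the "C1" cloning-vector layout: the fluorescent protein coding sequence sits upstream of the cloning site, so a gene of interest inserted in frame is expressed with dClover2 at its N terminus. No insert is present in the deposited plasmid. It is maintained in E. coli as a high-copy plasmid under kanamycin selection. In mammalian cells it carries a neomycin resistance marker, which allows G418 selection of stable transfectants. The record does not state the promoter driving the fluorescent protein, the origin of replication or the polyadenylation signals, and no feature table is provided to confirm them.

The payload is dClover2, a Clover-family green fluorescent protein with a recorded excitation peak of 505 nm and an emission peak of 515 nm. According to the record, the encoded version carries the A206K and H231L substitutions, based on the associated publication. In GFP-derived proteins, A206K is generally known as a change that weakens the dimerisation interface. The record itself does not explain the role of either mutation. The plasmid comes from work aimed at improving the brightness and photostability of green and red fluorescent proteins for live-cell imaging and FRET reporters. Its typical uses are therefore tagging a protein of interest for localisation studies in living mammalian cells, or expressing unfused dClover2 as a green marker or control.
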