Addgene plasmid #54577: dClover2-C1
Purpose: (Empty Backbone) Localization: C1 Cloning Vector, Excitation: 505, Emission: 515. This plasmid encodes dClover2 A206K, H231L based on publication.
Depositing lab: Michael Davidson. Depositing organization: Florida State University, Tallahassee. Publication: Improving brightness and photostability of green and red fluorescent proteins for live cell imaging and FRET reporting. Bajar BT, Wang ES, Lam AJ, Kim BB, Jacobs CL, Howe ES, Davidson MW, Lin MZ, Chu J. Sci Rep. 2016 Feb 16;6:20889. doi: 10.1038/srep20889. PubMed 26879144.
Backbone
  Vector backbone: dClover2-C1
  Backbone size (bp): 4750
  Vector type: Mammalian Expression
  Selectable markers: Neomycin (select with G418)
  Tag / fusion protein: dClover2 (N terminal on backbone)
Growth in bacteria
  Bacterial resistance: Kanamycin, 50 μg/mL
  Growth temperature: 37°C
  Growth strain: DH5alpha
  Copy number: High Copy
Gene/Insert
  Gene/Insert name: None
  Tag / fusion protein: dClover2 (N terminal on backbone)
Terms and licenses: Academic/Nonprofit Terms; Industry Terms
Depositor comments: . Excitation = 505; Emission = 515
How to cite: dClover2-C1 was a gift from Michael Davidson (Addgene plasmid # 54577 ; http://n2t.net/addgene:54577 ; RRID:Addgene_54577)
